>Addgene plasmid #76590 | CKB gRNA (BRDN0001145753) | addgene full sequence | sequence record 186126 | Addgene Assembled Sequence
CCCGGGTGCAAAGATGGATAAAGTTTTAAACAGAGAGGAATCTTTGCAGCTAATGGACCTTCTAGGTCTT
GAAAGGAGTGGGAATTGGCTCCGGTGCCCGTCAGTGGGCAGAGCGCACATCGCCCACAGTCCCCGAGAAG
TTGGGGGGAGGGGTCGGCAATTGATCCGGTGCCTAGAGAAGGTGGCGCGGGGTAAACTGGGAAAGTGATG
TCGTGTACTGGCTCCGCCTTTTTCCCGAGGGTGGGGGAGAACCGTATATAAGTGCAGTAGTCGCCGTGAA
CGTTCTTTTTCGCAACGGGTTTGCCGCCAGAACACAGGTAAGTGCCGTGTGTGGTTCCCGCGGGCCTGGC
CTCTTTACGGGTTATGGCCCTTGCGTGCCTTGAATTACTTCCACCTGGCTGCAGTACGTGATTCTTGATC
CCGAGCTTCGGGTTGGAAGTGGGTGGGAGAGTTCGAGGCCTTGCGCTTAAGGAGCCCCTTCGCCTCGTGC
TTGAGTTGAGGCCTGGCCTGGGCGCTGGGGCCGCCGCGTGCGAATCTGGTGGCACCTTCGCGCCTGTCTC
GCTGCTTTCGATAAGTCTCTAGCCATTTAAAATTTTTGATGACCTGCTGCGACGCTTTTTTTCTGGCAAG
ATAGTCTTGTAAATGCGGGCCAAGATCTGCACACTGGTATTTCGGTTTTTGGGGCCGCGGGCGGCGACGG
GGCCCGTGCGTCCCAGCGCACATGTTCGGCGAGGCGGGGCCTGCGAGCGCGGCCACCGAGAATCGGACGG
GGGTAGTCTCAAGCTGGCCGGCCTGCTCTGGTGCCTGGCCTCGCGCCGCCGTGTATCGCCCCGCCCTGGG
CGGCAAGGCTGGCCCGGTCGGCACCAGTTGCGTGAGCGGAAAGATGGCCGCTTCCCGGCCCTGCTGCAGG
GAGCTCAAAATGGAGGACGCGGCGCTCGGGAGAGCGGGCGGGTGAGTCACCCACACAAAGGAAAAGGGCC
TTTCCGTCCTCAGCCGTCGCTTCATGTGACTCCACGGAGTACCGGGCGCCGTCCAGGCACCTCGATTAGT
TCTCGAGCTTTTGGAGTACGTCGTCTTTAGGTTGGGGGGAGGGGTTTTATGCGATGGAGTTTCCCCACAC
TGAGTGGGTGGAGACTGAAGTTAGGCCAGCTTGGCACTTGATGTAATTCTCCTTGGAATTTGCCCTTTTT
GAGTTTGGATCTTGGTTCATTCTCAAGCCTCAGACAGTGGTTCAAAGTTTTTTTCTTCCATTTCAGGTGT
CGTGACGTACGGCCACCATGACCGAGTACAAGCCCACGGTGCGCCTCGCCACCCGCGACGACGTCCCCAG
GGCCGTACGCACCCTCGCCGCCGCGTTCGCCGACTACCCCGCCACGCGCCACACCGTCGATCCGGACCGC
CACATCGAGCGGGTCACCGAGCTGCAAGAACTCTTCCTCACGCGCGTCGGGCTCGACATCGGCAAGGTGT
GGGTCGCGGACGACGGCGCCGCCGTGGCGGTCTGGACCACGCCGGAGAGCGTCGAAGCGGGGGCGGTGTT
CGCCGAGATCGGCCCGCGCATGGCCGAGTTGAGCGGTTCCCGGCTGGCCGCGCAGCAACAGATGGAAGGC
CTCCTGGCGCCGCACCGGCCCAAGGAGCCCGCGTGGTTCCTGGCCACCGTCGGAGTCTCGCCCGACCACC
AGGGCAAGGGTCTGGGCAGCGCCGTCGTGCTCCCCGGAGTGGAGGCGGCCGAGCGCGCCGGGGTGCCCGC
CTTCCTGGAGACCTCCGCGCCCCGCAACCTCCCCTTCTACGAGCGGCTCGGCTTCACCGTCACCGCCGAC
GTCGAGGTGCCCGAAGGACCGCGCACCTGGTGCATGACCCGCAAGCCCGGTGCCTGAACGCGTTAAGTCG
ACAATCAACCTCTGGATTACAAAATTTGTGAAAGATTGACTGGTATTCTTAACTATGTTGCTCCTTTTAC
GCTATGTGGATACGCTGCTTTAATGCCTTTGTATCATGCTATTGCTTCCCGTATGGCTTTCATTTTCTCC
TCCTTGTATAAATCCTGGTTGCTGTCTCTTTATGAGGAGTTGTGGCCCGTTGTCAGGCAACGTGGCGTGG
TGTGCACTGTGTTTGCTGACGCAACCCCCACTGGTTGGGGCATTGCCACCACCTGTCAGCTCCTTTCCGG
GACTTTCGCTTTCCCCCTCCCTATTGCCACGGCGGAACTCATCGCCGCCTGCCTTGCCCGCTGCTGGACA
GGGGCTCGGCTGTTGGGCACTGACAATTCCGTGGTGTTGTCGGGGAAATCATCGTCCTTTCCTTGGCTGC
TCGCCTGTGTTGCCACCTGGATTCTGCGCGGGACGTCCTTCTGCTACGTCCCTTCGGCCCTCAATCCAGC
GGACCTTCCTTCCCGCGGCCTGCTGCCGGCTCTGCGGCCTCTTCCGCGTCTTCGCCTTCGCCCTCAGACG
AGTCGGATCTCCCTTTGGGCCGCCTCCCCGCGTCGACTTTAAGACCAATGACTTACAAGGCAGCTGTAGA
TCTTAGCCACTTTTTAAAAGAAAAGGGGGGACTGGAAGGGCTAATTCACTCCCAACGAAGACAAGATCTG
CTTTTTGCTTGTACTGGGTCTCTCTGGTTAGACCAGATCTGAGCCTGGGAGCTCTCTGGCTAACTAGGGA
ACCCACTGCTTAAGCCTCAATAAAGCTTGCCTTGAGTGCTTCAAGTAGTGTGTGCCCGTCTGTTGTGTGA
CTCTGGTAACTAGAGATCCCTCAGACCCTTTTAGTCAGTGTGGAAAATCTCTAGCAGTACGTATAGTAGT
TCATGTCATCTTATTATTCAGTATTTATAACTTGCAAAGAAATGAATATCAGAGAGTGAGAGGAACTTGT
TTATTGCAGCTTATAATGGTTACAAATAAAGCAATAGCATCACAAATTTCACAAATAAAGCATTTTTTTC
ACTGCATTCTAGTTGTGGTTTGTCCAAACTCATCAATGTATCTTATCATGTCTGGCTCTAGCTATCCCGC
CCCTAACTCCGCCCATCCCGCCCCTAACTCCGCCCAGTTCCGCCCATTCTCCGCCCCATGGCTGACTAAT
TTTTTTTATTTATGCAGAGGCCGAGGCCGCCTCGGCCTCTGAGCTATTCCAGAAGTAGTGAGGAGGCTTT
TTTGGAGGCCTAGGGACGTACCCAATTCGCCCTATAGTGAGTCGTATTACGCGCGCTCACTGGCCGTCGT
TTTACAACGTCGTGACTGGGAAAACCCTGGCGTTACCCAACTTAATCGCCTTGCAGCACATCCCCCTTTC
GCCAGCTGGCGTAATAGCGAAGAGGCCCGCACCGATCGCCCTTCCCAACAGTTGCGCAGCCTGAATGGCG
AATGGG
[124 nt withheld, positions 3367-3490]
C
[91 nt withheld, positions 3492-3582]
A
[49 nt withheld, positions 3584-3632]
CCTTTGACGTTGGAGTCCACGTTCTTT
[37 nt withheld, positions 3660-3696]
ACCCTATCTCGGTCTATTCTTTTGATTTATAAGGGATTTTGCCGATTTCGGCCTATTGGTTAAAAAATGA
GCTGATTTAACAAAAATTTAACGCGAATTTTAACAAAATATTAACGCTTACAATTTAGGTGGCACTTTTC
GGGGAAATGTGCGCGGAACCCCTATTTGTTTATTTTTCTAAATACATTCAAATATGTATCCGCTCATGAG
ACAATAACCCTGATAAATGCTTCAATAATATTGAAAAAGGAAGAGTATGAGTATTCAACATTTCCGTGTC
GCCCTTATTCCCTTTTTTGCGGCATTTTGCCTTCCTGTTTTTGCTCACCCAGAAACGCTGGTGAAAGTAA
AAGATGCTGAAGATCAGTTGGGTGCACGAGTGGGTTACATCGAACTGGATCTCAACAGCGGTAAGATCCT
TGAGAGTTTTCGCCCCGAAGAACGTTTTCCAATGATGAGCACTTTTAAAGTTCTGCTATGTGGCGCGGTA
TTATCCCGTATTGACGCCGGGCAAGAGCAACTCGGTCGCCGCATACACTATTCTCAGAATGACTTGGTTG
AGTACTCACCAGTCACAGAAAAGCATCTTACGGATGGCATGACAGTAAGAGAATTATGCAGTGCTGCCAT
AACCATGAGTGATAACACTGCGGCCAACTTACTTCTGACAACGATCGGAGGACCGAAGGAGCTAACCGCT
TTTTTGCACAACATGGGGGATCATGTAACTCGCCTTGATCGTTGGGAACCGGAGCTGAATGAAGCCATAC
CAAACGACGAGCGTGACACCACGATGCCTGTAGCAATGGCAACAACGTTGCGCAAACTATTAACTGGCGA
ACTACTTACTCTAGCTTCCCGGCAACAATTAATAGACTGGATGGAGGCGGATAAAGTTGCAGGACCACTT
CTGCGCTCGGCCCTTCCGGCTGGCTGGTTTATTGCTGATAAATCTGGAGCCGGTGAGCGTGGGTCTCGCG
GTATCATTGCAGCACTGGGGCCAGATGGTAAGCCCTCCCGTATCGTAGTTATCTACACGACGGGGAGTCA
GGCAACTATGGATGAACGAAATAGACAGATCGCTGAGATAGGTGCCTCACTGATTAAGCATTGGTAACTG
TCAGACCAAGTTTACTCATATATACTTTAGATTGATTTAAAACTTCATTTTTAATTTAAAAGGATCTAGG
TGAAGATCCTTTTTGATAATCTCATGACCAAAATCCCTTAACGTGAGTTTTCGTTCCACTGAGCGTCAGA
CCCCGTAGAAAAGATCAAAGGATCTTCTTGAGATCCTTTTTTTCTGCGCGTAATCTGCTGCTTGCAAACA
AAAAAACCACCGCTACCAGCGGTGGTTTGTTTGCCGGATCAAGAGCTACCAACTCTTTTTCCGAAGGTAA
CTGGCTTCAGCAGAGCGCAGATACCAAATACTGTTCTTCTAGTGTAGCCGTAGTTAGGCCACCACTTCAA
GAACTCTGTAGCACCGCCTACATACCTCGCTCTGCTAATCCTGTTACCAGTGGCTGCTGCCAGTGGCGAT
AAGTCGTGTCTTACCGGGTTGGACTCAAGACGATAGTTACCGGATAAGGCGCAGCGGTCGGGCTGAACGG
GGGGTTCGTGCACACAGCCCAGCTTGGAGCGAACGACCTACACCGAACTGAGATACCTACAGCGTGAGCT
ATGAGAAAGCGCCACGCTTCCCGAAGGGAGAAAGGCGGACAGGTATCCGGTAAGCGGCAGGGTCGGAACA
GGAGAGCGCACGAGGGAGCTTCCAGGGGGAAACGCCTGGTATCTTTATAGTCCTGTCGGGTTTCGCCACC
TCTGACTTGAGCGTCGATTTTTGTGATGCTCGTCAGGGGGGCGGAGCCTATGGAAAAACGCCAGCAACGC
GGCCTTTTTACGGTTCCTGGCCTTTTGCTGGCCTTTTGCTCACATGTTCTTTCCTGCGTTATCCCCTGAT
TCTGTGGATAACCGTATTACCGCCTTTGAGTGAGCTGATACCGCTCGCCGCAGCCGAACGACCGAGCGCA
GCGAGTCAGTGAGCGAGGAAGCGGAAGAGCGCCCAATACGCAAACCGCCTCTCCCCGCGCGTTGGCCGAT
TCATTAATGCAGCTGGCACGACAGGTTTCCCGACTGGAAAGCGGGCAGTGAGCGCAACGCAATTAATGTG
AGTTAGCTCACTCATTAGGCACCCCAGGCTTTACACTTTATGCTTCCGGCTCGTATGTTGTGTGGAATTG
TGAGCGGATAACAATTTCACACAGGAAACAGCTATGACCATGATTACGCCAAGCGCGCAATTAACCCTCA
CTAAAGGGAACAAAAGCTGGAGCTGCAAGCTTAATGTAGTCTTATGCAATACTCTTGTAGTCTTGCAACA
TGGTAACGATGAGTTAGCAACATGCCTTACAAGGAGAGAAAAAGCACCGTGCATGCCGATTGGTGGAAGT
AAGGTGGTACGATCGTGCCTTATTAGGAAGGCAACAGACGGGTCTGACATGGATTGGACGAACCACTGAA
TTGCCGCATTGCAGAGATATTGTATTTAAGTGCCTAGCTCGATACATAAACGGGTCTCTCTGGTTAGACC
AGATCTGAGCCTGGGAGCTCTCTGGCTAACTAGGGAACCCACTGCTTAAGCCTCAATAAAGCTTGCCTTG
AGTGCTTCAAGTAGTGTGTGCCCGTCTGTTGTGTGACTCTGGTAACTAGAGATCCCTCAGACCCTTTTAG
TCAGTGTGGAAAATCTCTAGCAGTGGCGCCCGAACAGGGACTTGAAAGCGAAAGGGAAACCAGAGGAGCT
CTCTCGACGCAGGACTCGGCTTGCTGAAGCGCGCACGGCAAGAGGCGAGGGGCGGCGACTGGTGAGTACG
CCAAAAATTTTGACTAGCGGAGGCTAGAAGGAGAGAGATGGGTGCGAGAGCGTCAGTATTAAGCGGGGGA
GAATTAGATCGCGATGGGAAAAAATTCGGTTAAGGCCAGGGGGAAAGAAAAAATATAAATTAAAACATAT
AGTATGGGCAAGCAGGGAGCTAGAACGATTCGCAGTTAATCCTGGCCTGTTAGAAACATCAGAAGGCTGT
AGACAAATACTGGGACAGCTACAACCATCCCTTCAGACAGGATCAGAAGAACTTAGATCATTATATAATA
CAGTAGCAACCCTCTATTGTGTGCATCAAAGGATAGAGATAAAAGACACCAAGGAAGCTTTAGACAAGAT
AGAGGAAGAGCAAAACAAAAGTAAGACCACCGCACAGCAAGCGGCCGCTGATCTTCAGACCTGGAGGAGG
AGATATGAGGGACAATTGGAGAAGTGAATTATATAAATATAAAGTAGTAAAAATTGAACCATTAGGAGTA
GCACCCACCAAGGCAAAGAGAAGAGTGGTGCAGAGAGAAAAAAGAGCAGTGGGAATAGGAGCTTTGTTCC
TTGGGTTCTTGGGAGCAGCAGGAAGCACTATGGGCGCAGCGTCAATGACGCTGACGGTACAGGCCAGACA
ATTATTGTCTGGTATAGTGCAGCAGCAGAACAATTTGCTGAGGGCTATTGAGGCGCAACAGCATCTGTTG
CAACTCACAGTCTGGGGCATCAAGCAGCTCCAGGCAAGAATCCTGGCTGTGGAAAGATACCTAAAGGATC
AACAGCTCCTGGGGATTTGGGGTTGCTCTGGAAAACTCATTTGCACCACTGCTGTGCCTTGGAATGCTAG
TTGGAGTAATAAATCTCTGGAACAGATTTGGAATCACACGACCTGGATGGAGTGGGACAGAGAAATTAAC
AATTACACAAGCTTAATACACTCCTTAATTGAAGAATCGCAAAACCAGCAAGAAAAGAATGAACAAGAAT
TATTGGAATTAGATAAATGGGCAAGTTTGTGGAATTGGTTTAACATAACAAATTGGCTGTGGTATATAAA
ATTATTCATAATGATAGTAGGAGGCTTGGTAGGTTTAAGAATAGTTTTTGCTGTACTTTCTATAGTGAAT
AGAGTTAGGCAGGGATATTCACCATTATCGTTTCAGACCCACCTCCCAACCCCGAGGGGACCCAGAGAGG
GCCTATTTCCCATGATTCCTTCATATTTGCATATACGATACAAGGCTGTTAGAGAGATAATTAGAATTAA
TTTGACTGTAAACACAAAGATATTAGTACAAAATACGTGACGTAGAAAGTAATAATTTCTTGGGTAGTTT
GCAGTTTTAAAATTATGTTTTAAAATGGACTATCATATGCTTACCGTAACTTGAAAGTATTTCGATTTCT
TGGCTTTATATATCTTGTGGAAAGGACGAAACACCGCCACGGTCATGATGTACGGGGTTTTAGAGCTAGA
AATAGCAAGTTAAAATAAGGCTAGTCCGTTATCAACTTGAAAAAGTGGCACCGAGTCGGTGCTTTTTTAA
GCTTGGCGTAACTAGATCTTGAGACAAATGGCAGTATTCATCCACAATTTTAAAAGAAAAGGGGGGATTG
GGGGGTACAGTGCAGGGGAAAGAATAGTAGACATAATAGCAACAGACATACAAACTAAAGAATTACAAAA
ACAAATTACAAAAATTCAAAATTTTCGGGTTTATTACAGGGACAGCAGAGATCCACTTTGGCGCCGGCTC
GAGGGGG
Features (pLannotate 1.2.2; 29 found; start..end, strand, type, name):
     14..80      +  CDS            small t antigen (fragment): SV40 (simian virus 40) small t antigen
    106..317     +  promoter       EF-1α core promoter: core promoter for human elongation factor EF-1α
    318..1256    +  intron         EF-1α intron A: intron upstream of the start codon of human EF-1α
   1278..1877    +  CDS            PuroR (fragment): puromycin N-acetyltransferase; pac from Streptomyces; confers resistance to puromycin
   1893..2481    +  misc_feature   WPRE: woodchuck hepatitis virus posttranscriptional regulatory element
   2532..2551    +  misc_feature   cPPT/CTS (fragment): central polypurine tract and central termination sequence of HIV-1
   2553..2786    +  LTR            3' LTR (ΔU3): self-inactivating 3' long terminal repeat (LTR) from HIV-1
   2864..2985    +  polyA_signal   SV40 poly(A) signal: SV40 polyadenylation signal
   3025..3160    +  rep_origin     SV40 ori: SV40 origin of replication
   3181..3199    -  promoter       T7 promoter: promoter for bacteriophage T7 RNA polymerase
   3207..3362    +  CDS            lacZα (fragment): LacZα fragment of β-galactosidase; lacZ fragment
   3367..3795    +  rep_origin     f1 ori (sequence partly withheld): f1 bacteriophage origin of replication; arrow indicates direction of (+) strand synthesis
   3848..3952    +  promoter       AmpR promoter: bla
   3953..4813    +  CDS            AmpR: β-lactamase; bla; confers resistance to ampicillin, carbenicillin, and related antibiotics
   4984..5572    +  rep_origin     ori: high-copy-number ColE1/pMB1/pBR322/pUC origin of replication
   5755..5847    +  CDS            lacI (fragment): lac repressor; lacI; The lac repressor binds to the lac operator to inhibit transcription in E. coli. This inhibition can be relieved by adding lactose or isopropyl-β-D-thiogalactopyranoside (IPTG).
   5860..5881    +  protein_bind   CAP binding site: CAP binding activates transcription in the presence of cAMP. E. coli catabolite activator protein
   5896..5926    +  promoter       lac promoter: promoter for the E. coli lac operon
   5934..5950    +  protein_bind   lac operator: The lac repressor binds to the lac operator to inhibit transcription in E. coli. This inhibition can be relieved by adding lactose or isopropyl-β-D-thiogalactopyranoside (IPTG). lac repressor encoded by lacI
   5995..6013    +  promoter       T3 promoter: promoter for bacteriophage T3 RNA polymerase
   6041..6267    +  promoter       RSV promoter: Rous sarcoma virus enhancer/promoter
   6268..6448    +  LTR            5' LTR (truncated): truncated 5' long terminal repeat (LTR) from HIV-1
   6495..6620    +  misc_feature   HIV-1 Ψ: packaging signal of human immunodeficiency virus type 1
   6604..6967    +  CDS            HIV-1 gag (fragment): gag protein from human immunodeficiency virus 1; gag
   7113..7346    +  misc_feature   RRE: The Rev response element (RRE) of HIV-1 allows for Rev-dependent mRNA export from the nucleus to the cytoplasm.
   7723..7749    +  CDS            Rev (fragment): human immunodeficiency virus 1 (HIV-1) Rev protein; rev; enhances nuclear export of unspliced and incompletely spliced viral mRNAs
   7753..7993    +  promoter       U6 promoter: RNA polymerase III promoter for human U6 snRNA
   8023..8098    +  misc_RNA       gRNA scaffold: guide RNA scaffold for the Streptococcus pyogenes CRISPR/Cas9 system
   8154..8271    +  misc_feature   cPPT/CTS: central polypurine tract and central termination sequence of HIV-1
