[The description below was written by a language model from this plasmid's Addgene catalogue record and pLannotate feature annotations shown in this document.]
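Description:
CKB gRNA (BRDN0001145753) is a third-generation lentiviral CRISPR guide plasmid built on the lentiGuide-Puro backbone and designed to target human CKB (brain-type creatine kinase), with the guide chosen against the NM_001823.4 reference transcript. It is propagated in E. coli as a high-copy plasmid through a ColE1/pUC-type origin with ampicillin selection (AmpR). The backbone also carries an f1 origin, an SV40 origin and poly(A) signal, and remnants of lac and T7/T3 promoter elements that play no role in the payload.

The transfer cassette begins with an RSV promoter fused to a truncated HIV-1 5' LTR, which makes genomic RNA production in packaging cells Tat-independent. It is followed by the Ψ packaging signal with a gag fragment, the Rev response element for nuclear export of the unspliced genome, and a cPPT/CTS element that aids nuclear import. The 3' LTR has a ΔU3 deletion, so the integrated provirus is self-inactivating. Within this frame, a human U6 RNA polymerase III promoter drives the CKB-specific spacer joined to the Streptococcus pyogenes Cas9 guide RNA scaffold. A separate EF-1α promoter with its intron A expresses puromycin N-acetyltransferase for selecting transduced mammalian cells, and a downstream WPRE enhances transcript expression.

The plasmid does not encode Cas9, so it must be paired with a separate Cas9 vector such as lentiCas9-Blast or used in cells that already express the nuclease. It belongs to a human kinome guide collection built with optimized sgRNA design rules, and it is used for Cas9-mediated disruption of CKB.
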