Addgene plasmid #76590: CKB gRNA (BRDN0001145753)
Purpose: 3rd generation lentiviral gRNA plasmid targeting human CKB
Depositing lab: John Doench & David Root. Depositing organization: Broad Institute. Publication: Optimized sgRNA design to maximize activity and minimize off-target effects of CRISPR-Cas9. Doench JG, Fusi N, Sullender M, Hegde M, Vaimberg EW, Donovan KF, Smith I, Tothova Z, Wilen C, Orchard R, Virgin HW, Listgarten J, Root DE. Nat Biotechnol. 2016 Jan 18. doi: 10.1038/nbt.3437. PubMed 26780180.
Backbone
  Vector backbone: lentiGuide-Puro
  Backbone manufacturer: Zhang Lab (Addgene plasmid # 52963)
  Vector type: Mammalian Expression, Lentiviral, CRISPR
  Selectable markers: Puromycin
Growth in bacteria
  Bacterial resistance: Ampicillin, 100 μg/mL
  Growth temperature: 37°C
  Growth strain: DH5alpha
  Copy number: High Copy
Gene/Insert
  Gene/Insert name: CKB (alt names: CKB; NM_001823.4)
  gRNA/shRNA sequence: CCACGGTCATGATGTACGGG
  Species: H. sapiens (human)
  Entrez Gene: CKB (a.k.a. B-CK, BCK, CKBB, CPK-B, HEL-211, HEL-S-29)
  Promoter: hU6
  Cloning method: Unknown
  Sequencing primers: 5′ U6-F; 3′ pS2-R
Terms and licenses: Academic/Nonprofit Terms; Industry Terms: Not Available to Industry
Depositor comments: The gRNA was designed to target the following Genbank reference sequence(s): NM_001823.4. Note that this plasmid does NOT contain Cas9. It should be used in conjunction with lentiCas9-Blast (Addgene #52962) or otherwise with cell lines already expressing Cas9. Browse the full kinome gRNA library at http://www.addgene.org/pooled-library/broadgpp-human-kinome/ or visit http://www.broadinstitute.org/rnai/public/ for detailed protocols and information.
How to cite: CKB gRNA (BRDN0001145753) was a gift from John Doench & David Root (Addgene plasmid # 76590 ; http://n2t.net/addgene:76590 ; RRID:Addgene_76590)
