>Addgene plasmid #76590 | CKB gRNA (BRDN0001145753) | depositor partial sequence | sequence record 144050 | Target Sequence
CCACGGTCATGATGTACGGG
