>Addgene plasmid #76590 | CKB gRNA (BRDN0001145753) | addgene partial sequence | sequence record 186125 | hU6-F
TAGAAAGTAATAATTTCTTGGGTAGTTTGCAGTTTTAAAATTATGTTTTAAAATGGACTATCATATGCTT
ACCGTAACTTGAAAGTATTTCGATTTCTTGGCTTTATATATCTTGTGGAAAGGACGAAACACCGCCACGG
TCATGATGTACGGGGTTTTAGAGCTAGAAATAGCAAGTTAAAATANGGCTAGTCCGTTATCAACTTGAAA
AAGTGGCACCGAGTCGGTGCTTTTTTAAGCTTGGCGTAACTAGATCTTGAGACAAATGGCAGTATTCATC
CACAATTTTAAAAGAAAAGGGGGGATTGGGGGGTACAGTGCAGGGGAAAGAATAGTAGACATAATAGCAA
CAGACATACAAACTAAAGAATTACAAAAACAAATTACAAAAATTCAAAATTTTCGGGTTTATTACAGGGA
CAGCAGAGATCCACTTTGGCGCCGGCTCGAGGGGGCCCGGGTGCAAAGATGGATAAAGTTTTAAACAGAG
AGGAATCTTTGCAGCTAATGGACCTTCTAGGTCTTGAAAGGAGTGGGAATTGGCTCCGGTGCCCGTCAGT
GGGCAGAGCG
